Addgene plasmid #49071: pcDNA3.1 Flag YFP hNKCC1 C630A (NT399)
Purpose: Expresses human NKCC1 C630A mutant with an N-terminal 3xFLAG-YFP tag in mammalian cells. cDNA is synthetic, containing convenient restriction sites.
Depositing lab: Biff Forbush. Depositing organization: Yale University. Publication: Functional Expression of Human NKCC1 from a Synthetic Cassette-Based cDNA: Introduction of Extracellular Epitope Tags and Removal of Cysteines. Somasekharan S, Monette MY, Forbush B. PLoS One. 2013 Dec 5;8(12):e82060. doi: 10.1371/journal.pone.0082060. PubMed 24339991.
Backbone
  Vector backbone: pcDNA3.1 neo
  Backbone manufacturer: Life Technologies
  Backbone size w/o insert (bp): 5316
  Vector type: Mammalian Expression
  Selectable markers: Neomycin (select with G418)
Growth in bacteria
  Bacterial resistance: Ampicillin, 100 μg/mL
  Growth temperature: 37°C
  Growth strain: DH5alpha
  Copy number: High Copy
Gene/Insert
  Gene/Insert name: human NKCC1 (synthetic) (alt names: Slc12A2 (synthetic); Na-K-Cl cotransporter)
  Species: H. sapiens (human), Synthetic
  Insert size (bp): 4479
  Mutation: C630A in hNKCC1 in NT17
  Entrez Gene: SLC12A2 (a.k.a. BSC, BSC-2, BSC2, CCC1, KILQS, NKCC1, PPP1R141)
  Promoter: CMV
  Tag / fusion protein: 3x Flag (N terminal on insert); mVenus (N terminal on insert)
  Cloning method: Restriction Enzyme; 5′ cloning site NheI (not destroyed); 3′ cloning site PmeI (not destroyed)
  Sequencing primers: 5′ CMV-F; 3′ BGH-rev
Terms and licenses: Academic/Nonprofit Terms; Industry Terms: Not Available to Industry
Depositor comments: Plasmid constructed from pcDNA3.1 Flag YFP hNKCC1 WT (NT17). See Addgene plasmid# 49085 (http://www.addgene.org/49085/) for plasmid map of wild-type construct.
How to cite: pcDNA3.1 Flag YFP hNKCC1 C630A (NT399) was a gift from Biff Forbush (Addgene plasmid # 49071 ; http://n2t.net/addgene:49071 ; RRID:Addgene_49071)
