[The description below was written by a language model from this plasmid's Addgene catalogue record and pLannotate feature annotations shown in this document.]
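Description:
pcDNA3.1 Flag YFP hNKCC1 C630A (NT399) is a mammalian expression plasmid of about 9.8 kb built on the pcDNA3.1 neo backbone. It is propagated in E. coli through a high-copy ColE1/pUC-type origin with ampicillin selection (AmpR under its own bla promoter). It also carries an f1 phage origin. For selection in mammalian cells, an SV40 early promoter drives the neomycin phosphotransferase gene, terminated by an SV40 polyadenylation signal, which allows G418 selection of stable transfectants. The short lac-region, ble, bom and HIV LTR hits in the automated annotation are only fragments, most likely backbone remnants or chance matches rather than functional elements.

The payload is a single fusion open reading frame placed between NheI and PmeI sites. It is transcribed from the CMV immediate-early enhancer/promoter and terminated by the bovine growth hormone polyadenylation signal; a T7 promoter also lies just upstream of the insert. The reading frame begins with a 3xFLAG epitope, continues into a yellow fluorescent protein, and ends with full-length human NKCC1 (SLC12A2), the Na-K-Cl cotransporter involved in ionic balance and cell volume regulation. The catalogue lists the fluorescent protein as mVenus, while the annotation software calls it mCitrine, a closely related YFP variant. The NKCC1 cDNA is synthetic, designed as a cassette with convenient restriction sites, and here carries a cysteine-to-alanine substitution at position 630. It was derived from the corresponding wild-type tagged construct (NT17).

The associated work concerned functional expression of this synthetic cDNA, the introduction of epitope tags and the removal of cysteines. This plasmid is therefore suited to expressing and detecting or visualising the C630A transporter in mammalian cells and comparing it with the wild type.
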