Features (pLannotate 1.2.2; 22 found; start..end, strand, type, name):
     31..96      +  CDS            3xFLAG: three tandem FLAG® epitope tags, followed by an enterokinase cleavage site
    109..822     +  CDS            mCitrine: mCitrine is a basic (constitutively fluorescent) yellow fluorescent protein published in 2001, derived from Aequorea victoria.
    829..4464    +  CDS            SLC12A2: S12A2_HUMAN - Also known as NKCC1. Experimental evidence at protein level: Swiss-Prot protein existence level 1. Cation-chloride cotransporter which mediates the electroneutral transport of chloride, potassium and/or sodium ions across the membrane. Plays a vital role in the regulation of ionic balance and cell volume. From Homo sapiens (Human).
   4501..4725    +  polyA_signal   bGH poly(A) signal: bovine growth hormone polyadenylation signal
   4729..4750    +  promoter       SV40 promoter (fragment): SV40 enhancer and early promoter
   4771..5199    +  rep_origin     f1 ori (sequence partly withheld): f1 bacteriophage origin of replication; arrow indicates direction of (+) strand synthesis
   5213..5542    +  promoter       SV40 promoter: SV40 enhancer and early promoter
   5609..6400    +  CDS            neo: KKA2_KLEPN - Also known as kan, nptII. Experimental evidence at protein level: Swiss-Prot protein existence level 1. Resistance to kanamycin, neomycin, paromomycin, ribostamycin, butirosin and gentamicin B. From Klebsiella pneumoniae.
   6424..6582    +  CDS            ble (fragment): BLE_KLEPN - Experimental evidence at protein level: Swiss-Prot protein existence level 1. Binding protein with a strong affinity to the bleomycin family of antibiotics. Binds to CL990; an antimitotic-antibiotic compound. From Klebsiella pneumoniae.
   6577..6698    +  polyA_signal   SV40 poly(A) signal: SV40 polyadenylation signal
   6771..6787    -  protein_bind   lac operator: The lac repressor binds to the lac operator to inhibit transcription in E. coli. This inhibition can be relieved by adding lactose or isopropyl-β-D-thiogalactopyranoside (IPTG). lac repressor encoded by lacI
   6795..6825    -  promoter       lac promoter: promoter for the E. coli lac operon
   6840..6861    -  protein_bind   CAP binding site: CAP binding activates transcription in the presence of cAMP. E. coli catabolite activator protein
   6874..6966    -  CDS            lacI (fragment): lac repressor; lacI; The lac repressor binds to the lac operator to inhibit transcription in E. coli. This inhibition can be relieved by adding lactose or isopropyl-β-D-thiogalactopyranoside (IPTG).
   7149..7734    -  rep_origin     ori: high-copy-number ColE1/pMB1/pBR322/pUC origin of replication
   7905..8765    -  CDS            AmpR: β-lactamase; bla; confers resistance to ampicillin, carbenicillin, and related antibiotics
   8766..8870    -  promoter       AmpR promoter: bla
   8929..8981    -  misc_feature   bom (fragment): basis of mobility region from pBR322
   9136..9515    +  enhancer       CMV enhancer: human cytomegalovirus immediate early enhancer
   9516..9719    +  promoter       CMV promoter: human cytomegalovirus (CMV) immediate early promoter
   9715..9748    +  LTR            5' LTR (truncated) (fragment): truncated 5' long terminal repeat (LTR) from HIV-1
   9764..9782    +  promoter       T7 promoter: promoter for bacteriophage T7 RNA polymerase
>Addgene plasmid #49071 | pcDNA3.1 Flag YFP hNKCC1 C630A (NT399) | depositor full sequence | sequence record 72198 | NT399
GCTAGCCCGGGCACGGCCGCCACCATGGGAGACTACAAAGACCATGACGGTGATTATAAAGATCACGACA
TCGACTACAAGGATGACGATGACAAGGGTGACCCTACCGTCAGCAAGGGCGAGGAGCTGTTCACCGGGGT
GGTGCCCATCCTGGTCGAGCTGGACGGCGACGTAAACGGCCACAAGTTCAGCGTGTCCGGCGAGGGCGAG
GGCGATGCCACCTACGGCAAGCTGACCCTGAAGTTCATCTGCACCACCGGCAAGCTGCCCGTGCCCTGGC
CCACCCTCGTGACCACCTTCGGCTACGGCCTGATGTGCTTCGCCCGCTACCCCGACCACATGAAGCAGCA
CGACTTCTTCAAGTCCGCCATGCCCGAAGGCTACGTCCAGGAGCGCACCATCTTCTTCAAGGACGACGGC
AACTACAAGACCCGCGCCGAGGTGAAGTTCGAGGGCGACACCCTGGTGAACCGCATCGAGCTGAAGGGCA
TCGACTTCAAGGAGGACGGCAACATCCTAGGGCACAAGCTGGAGTACAACTACAACAGCCACAACGTTTA
TATCATGGCCGACAAGCAGAAGAACGGCATCAAGGTGAACTTCAAGATCCGCCACAACATCGAGGACGGC
AGCGTGCAGCTCGCCGACCACTACCAGCAGAACACCCCCATCGGCGACGGCCCCGTGCTGCTGCCCGACA
ACCACTACCTGAGCTACCAGTCCAAACTGAGCAAAGACCCCAACGAGAAGCGCGATCACATGGTCCTGCT
GGAGTTCGTGACCGCCGCCGGGATCACTCTCGGCATGGACGAGCTCTACAAGGGTGACCTGGAGCCGAGG
CCCACGGCTCCTAGCTCCGGCGCGCCAGGCCTCGCCGGAGTCGGCGAAACGCCGAGCGCCGCTGCGCTGG
CCGCAGCCAGGGTGGAACTGCCCGGAACCGCTGTGCCCTCGGTGCCGGAGGATGCTGCGCCCGCGAGCCG
GGACGGGGGCGGGGTCCGCGATGAGGGACCAGCCGCCGCCGGTGACGGCCTGGGCAGACCCTTGGGGCCT
ACCCCGAGCCAGAGCCGTTTCCAGGTGGACCTCGTTTCCGAGAACGCAGGGCGGGCTGCTGCTGCGGCGG
CGGCGGCTGCTGCGGCCGCCGCCGCTGCTGGTGCCGGGGCGGGGGCCAAGCAGACTCCTGCCGACGGGGA
AGCCAGCGGCGAGAGCGAGCCAGCTAAAGGCAGCGAGGAAGCCAAAGGCCGCTTCCGCGTTAACTTCGTA
GATCCTGCTGCCAGCTCGTCCGCAGAAGATAGCCTGTCAGATGCCGCCGGGGTCGGAGTCGATGGACCCA
ACGTGAGCTTCCAGAACGGCGGGGACACGGTACTGAGCGAGGGCAGCAGCCTCCATTCCGGTGGCGGCGG
CGGCTCCGGCCACCACCAGCACTACTATTATGATACCCACACCAACACCTACTATCTGCGCACCTTCGGC
CACAACACAATGGACGCGGTACCCAGGATCGACCACTACCGGCACACAGCCGCGCAGCTCGGCGAGAAGC
TGCTCCGGCCTAGCCTGGCCGAGCTGCATGACGAGCTGGAAAAGGAACCTTTTGAGGATGGCTTTGCAAA
TGGGGAAGAAAGCACTCCAACACGTGATGCTGTGGTCACGTACACGGCCGAAAGTAAAGGAGTCGTGAAG
TTTGGCTGGATCAAGGGTGTACTAGTACGTTGTATGTTAAACATTTGGGGTGTGATGCTTTTCATTCGTC
TCTCATGGATTGTGGGACAAGCTGGAATTGGTCTATCAGTCCTTGTAATAATGATGGCTACTGTTGTGAC
AACTATCACAGGATTGTCCACTAGCGCCATCGCAACTAATGGATTTGTAAGGGGAGGCGGCGCATATTAT
TTAATATCTAGAAGTCTAGGGCCTGAATTTGGTGGTGCCATTGGTCTAATCTTCGCCTTTGCCAACGCTG
TTGCTGTTGCTATGTATGTGGTTGGATTTGCAGAAACCGTGGTGGAGTTGCTGAAAGAACATTCCATTCT
TATGATAGATGAAATCAATGACATCCGGATTATTGGAGCCATTACAGTCGTGATTCTTTTAGGTATCTCA
GTAGCCGGTATGGAGTGGGAAGCAAAAGCTCAGATTGTTCTTTTGGTGATCCTACTTCTTGCTATTGGTG
ATTTCGTCATAGGAACATTTATCCCACTCGAGAGCAAGAAGCCAAAAGGGTTTTTTGGCTATAAATCTGA
AATCTTTAATGAGAACTTTGGCCCCGATTTTCGAGAAGAAGAAACTTTCTTTTCTGTATTTGCCATCTTT
TTTCCTGCTGCAACTGGAATTCTGGCTGGCGCAAATATCTCAGGTGATCTTGCAGATCCTCAGTCAGCCA
TACCCAAAGGAACACTCCTAGCCATTTTAATTACTACATTGGTTTATGTAGGAATTGCCGTGTCTGTAGG
TTCTTGTGTCGTACGCGATGCCACTGGTAATGTTAATGACACTATCGTAACAGAGCTAACAAACTGTACT
AGCGCAGCCTGCAAATTAAACTTTGATTTTTCATCTTGTGAATCCAGTCCTTGTAGCTACGGCCTAATGA
ACAACTTTCAGGTAATGAGTATGGTGTCAGGATTTACACCACTAATTTCCGCGGGCATATTCTCTGCCAC
TCTGTCTTCCGCATTAGCATCCCTAGTGAGTGCTCCCAAGATATTCCAGGCTCTAGCCAAAGACAACATC
TACCCCGCTTTCCAGATGTTTGCTAAAGGTTATGGGAAAAATAATGAGCCATTACGTGGCTACATCTTAA
CATTCTTAATTGCACTTGGATTCATCTTAATTGCCGAACTGAATGTTATTGCACCAATTATCTCAAACTT
CTTCCTTGCCAGCTATGCCCTCATCAATTTTTCAGTATTCCATGCTTCACTGGCAAAAAGCCCAGGATGG
CGACCGGCATTTAAATACTACAATATGTGGATCTCACTTCTTGGAGCAATTCTTTGTTGCATAGTAATGT
TCGTCATTAACTGGTGGGCTGCTTTGCTAACCTACGTGATAGTCCTTGGGCTGTATATTTATGTTACCTA
CAAAAAACCCGATGTGAATTGGGGATCCTCTACACAAGCCCTGACTTACCTCAATGCCCTGCAACATAGT
ATTAGGCTTTCTGGCGTGGAGGACCATGTGAAAAACTTTAGGCCACAGTGTCTTGTTATGACAGGAGCGC
CAAACTCACGGCCGGCCTTACTTCATCTTGTTCACGATTTCACAAAAAATGTTGGTTTGATGATCTGTGG
ACACGTACACATGGGACCACGCAGACAAGCCATGAAAGAAATGTCCATCGACCAAGCCAAATATCAGCGC
TGGCTTATTAAGAACAAAATGAAGGCTTTTTATGCACCAGTACATGCAGATGACCTCAGAGAAGGGGCCC
AATACTTGATGCAGGCTGCTGGCCTGGGCCGTATGAAGCCAAACACACTAGTCCTTGGATTTAAGAAAGA
TTGGTTGCAAGCAGATATGAGGGATGTGGATATGTACATAAACTTATTTCACGATGCTTTTGACATACAA
TATGGCGTAGTGGTTATTCGCCTAAAAGAAGGTCTGGATATTAGTCACCTGCAGGGACAAGAAGAATTAT
TGTCATCACAAGAGAAATCTCCTGGCACCAAGGATGTCGTAGTAAGTGTGGAATATAGTAAAAAGTCCGA
TTTAGATACTTCGAAACCCCTCAGTGAAAAACCAATTACCCATAAAGTCGAGGAAGAAGATGGCAAGACT
GCAACTCAACCACTGTTGAAAAAAGAATCCAAAGGCCCTATTGTGCCTTTGAATGTAGCTGACCAAAAGC
TTCTTGAAGCTAGTACACAGTTTCAGAAAAAACAAGGAAAGAATACTATTGATGTCTGGTGGCTTTTTGA
TGACGGAGGTCTGACCTTATTGATACCTTACCTTCTGACGACCAAGAAAAAATGGAAAGACTGTAAGATC
AGAGTATTCATTGGTGGAAAGATAAACAGAATAGACCATGACCGGAGAGCGATGGCTACTTTACTGAGCA
AGTTCAGAATCGATTTTTCTGACATCATGGTTCTAGGAGACATCAATACCAAACCAAAGAAAGAAAACAT
TATAGCTTTCGAGGAAATCATTGAGCCATACAGACTTCACGAAGATGATAAAGAGCAAGATATCGCAGAT
AAAATGAAAGAAGATGAACCCTGGCGAATAACAGATAATGAATTGGAGCTGTATAAGACCAAGACATACC
GGCAGATCAGGTTAAATGAGTTATTAAAGGAACATTCAAGCACAGCTAACATTATTGTGATGAGTTTACC
GGTCGCACGAAAGGGTGCCGTTTCTAGTGCTCTCTACATGGCATGGTTAGAAGCACTATCTAAGGATCTA
CCACCAATCCTACTAGTTCGTGGGAATCATCAGAGTGTCCTTACCTTCTATTCATAATTAATTAAGTTTA
AACCCGCTGATCAGCCTCGACTGTGCCTTCTAGTTGCCAGCCATCTGTTGTTTGCCCCTCCCCCGTGCCT
TCCTTGACCCTGGAAGGTGCCACTCCCACTGTCCTTTCCTAATAAAATGAGGAAATTGCATCGCATTGTC
TGAGTAGGTGTCATTCTATTCTGGGGGGTGGGGTGGGGCAGGACAGCAAGGGGGAGGATTGGGAAGACAA
TAGCAGGCATGCTGGGGATGCGGTGGGCTCTATGGCTTCTGAGGCGGAAAGAACCAGCTGGGGCTCTAGG
GGGTATCCCC
[124 nt withheld, positions 4771-4894]
C
[91 nt withheld, positions 4896-4986]
A
[49 nt withheld, positions 4988-5036]
CCTTTGACGTTGGAGTCCACGTTCTTT
[37 nt withheld, positions 5064-5100]
ACCCTATCTCGGTCTATTCTTTTGATTTATAAGGGATTTTGCCGATTTCGGCCTATTGGTTAAAAAATGA
GCTGATTTAACAAAAATTTAACGCGAATTAATTCTGTGGAATGTGTGTCAGTTAGGGTGTGGAAAGTCCC
CAGGCTCCCCAGCAGGCAGAAGTATGCAAAGCATGCATCTCAATTAGTCAGCAACCAGGTGTGGAAAGTC
CCCAGGCTCCCCAGCAGGCAGAAGTATGCAAAGCATGCATCTCAATTAGTCAGCAACCATAGTCCCGCCC
CTAACTCCGCCCATCCCGCCCCTAACTCCGCCCAGTTCCGCCCATTCTCCGCCCCATGGCTGACTAATTT
TTTTTATTTATGCAGAGGCCGAGGCCGCCTCTGCCTCTGAGCTATTCCAGAAGTAGTGAGGAGGCTTTTT
TGGAGGCCTAGGCTTTTGCAAAAAGCTCCCGGGAGCTTGTATATCCATTTTCGGATCTGATCAAGAGACA
GGATGAGGATCGTTTCGCATGATTGAACAAGATGGATTGCACGCAGGTTCTCCGGCCGCTTGGGTGGAGA
GGCTATTCGGCTATGACTGGGCACAACAGACAATCGGCTGCTCTGATGCCGCCGTGTTCCGGCTGTCAGC
GCAGGGGCGCCCGGTTCTTTTTGTCAAGACCGACCTGTCCGGTGCCCTGAATGAACTGCAGGACGAGGCA
GCGCGGCTATCGTGGCTGGCCACGACGGGCGTTCCTTGCGCAGCTGTGCTCGACGTTGTCACTGAAGCGG
GAAGGGACTGGCTGCTATTGGGCGAAGTGCCGGGGCAGGATCTCCTGTCATCTCACCTTGCTCCTGCCGA
GAAAGTATCCATCATGGCTGATGCAATGCGGCGGCTGCATACGCTTGATCCGGCTACCTGCCCATTCGAC
CACCAAGCGAAACATCGCATCGAGCGAGCACGTACTCGGATGGAAGCCGGTCTTGTCGATCAGGATGATC
TGGACGAAGAGCATCAGGGGCTCGCGCCAGCCGAACTGTTCGCCAGGCTCAAGGCGCGCATGCCCGACGG
CGAGGATCTCGTCGTGACCCATGGCGATGCCTGCTTGCCGAATATCATGGTGGAAAATGGCCGCTTTTCT
GGATTCATCGACTGTGGCCGGCTGGGTGTGGCGGACCGCTATCAGGACATAGCGTTGGCTACCCGTGATA
TTGCTGAAGAGCTTGGCGGCGAATGGGCTGACCGCTTCCTCGTGCTTTACGGTATCGCCGCTCCCGATTC
GCAGCGCATCGCCTTCTATCGCCTTCTTGACGAGTTCTTCTGAGCGGGACTCTGGGGTTCGAAATGACCG
ACCAAGCGACGCCCAACCTGCCATCACGAGATTTCGATTCCACCGCCGCCTTCTATGAAAGGTTGGGCTT
CGGAATCGTTTTCCGGGACGCCGGCTGGATGATCCTCCAGCGCGGGGATCTCATGCTGGAGTTCTTCGCC
CACCCCAACTTGTTTATTGCAGCTTATAATGGTTACAAATAAAGCAATAGCATCACAAATTTCACAAATA
AAGCATTTTTTTCACTGCATTCTAGTTGTGGTTTGTCCAAACTCATCAATGTATCTTATCATGTCTGTAT
ACCGTCGACCTCTAGCTAGAGCTTGGCGTAATCATGGTCATAGCTGTTTCCTGTGTGAAATTGTTATCCG
CTCACAATTCCACACAACATACGAGCCGGAAGCATAAAGTGTAAAGCCTGGGGTGCCTAATGAGTGAGCT
AACTCACATTAATTGCGTTGCGCTCACTGCCCGCTTTCCAGTCGGGAAACCTGTCGTGCCAGCTGCATTA
ATGAATCGGCCAACGCGCGGGGAGAGGCGGTTTGCGTATTGGGCGCTCTTCCGCTTCCTCGCTCACTGAC
TCGCTGCGCTCGGTCGTTCGGCTGCGGCGAGCGGTATCAGCTCACTCAAAGGCGGTAATACGGTTATCCA
CAGAATCAGGGGATAACGCAGGAAAGAACATGTGAGCAAAAGGCCAGCAAAAGGCCAGGAACCGTAAAAA
GGCCGCGTTGCTGGCGTTTTTCCATAGGCTCCGCCCCCCTGACGAGCATCACAAAAATCGACGCTCAAGT
CAGAGGTGGCGAAACCCGACAGGACTATAAAGATACCAGGCGTTTCCCCCTGGAAGCTCCCTCGTGCGCT
CTCCTGTTCCGACCCTGCCGCTTACCGGATACCTGTCCGCCTTTCTCCCTTCGGGAAGCGTGGCGCTTTC
TCATAGCTCACGCTGTAGGTATCTCAGTTCGGTGTAGGTCGTTCGCTCCAAGCTGGGCTGTGTGCACGAA
CCCCCCGTTCAGCCCGACCGCTGCGCCTTATCCGGTAACTATCGTCTTGAGTCCAACCCGGTAAGACACG
ACTTATCGCCACTGGCAGCAGCCACTGGTAACAGGATTAGCAGAGCGAGGTATGTAGGCGGTGCTACAGA
GTTCTTGAAGTGGTGGCCTAACTACGGCTACACTAGAAGAACAGTATTTGGTATCTGCGCTCTGCTGAAG
CCAGTTACCTTCGGAAAAAGAGTTGGTAGCTCTTGATCCGGCAAACAAACCACCGCTGGTAGCGGTTTTT
TTGTTTGCAAGCAGCAGATTACGCGCAGAAAAAAAGGATCTCAAGAAGATCCTTTGATCTTTTCTACGGG
GTCTGACGCTCAGTGGAACGAAAACTCACGTTAAGGGATTTTGGTCATGAGATTATCAAAAAGGATCTTC
ACCTAGATCCTTTTAAATTAAAAATGAAGTTTTAAATCAATCTAAAGTATATATGAGTAAACTTGGTCTG
ACAGTTACCAATGCTTAATCAGTGAGGCACCTATCTCAGCGATCTGTCTATTTCGTTCATCCATAGTTGC
CTGACTCCCCGTCGTGTAGATAACTACGATACGGGAGGGCTTACCATCTGGCCCCAGTGCTGCAATGATA
CCGCGAGACCCACGCTCACCGGCTCCAGATTTATCAGCAATAAACCAGCCAGCCGGAAGGGCCGAGCGCA
GAAGTGGTCCTGCAACTTTATCCGCCTCCATCCAGTCTATTAATTGTTGCCGGGAAGCTAGAGTAAGTAG
TTCGCCAGTTAATAGTTTGCGCAACGTTGTTGCCATTGCTACAGGCATCGTGGTGTCACGCTCGTCGTTT
GGTATGGCTTCATTCAGCTCCGGTTCCCAACGATCAAGGCGAGTTACATGATCCCCCATGTTGTGCAAAA
AAGCGGTTAGCTCCTTCGGTCCTCCGATCGTTGTCAGAAGTAAGTTGGCCGCAGTGTTATCACTCATGGT
TATGGCAGCACTGCATAATTCTCTTACTGTCATGCCATCCGTAAGATGCTTTTCTGTGACTGGTGAGTAC
TCAACCAAGTCATTCTGAGAATAGTGTATGCGGCGACCGAGTTGCTCTTGCCCGGCGTCAATACGGGATA
ATACCGCGCCACATAGCAGAACTTTAAAAGTGCTCATCATTGGAAAACGTTCTTCGGGGCGAAAACTCTC
AAGGATCTTACCGCTGTTGAGATCCAGTTCGATGTAACCCACTCGTGCACCCAACTGATCTTCAGCATCT
TTTACTTTCACCAGCGTTTCTGGGTGAGCAAAAACAGGAAGGCAAAATGCCGCAAAAAAGGGAATAAGGG
CGACACGGAAATGTTGAATACTCATACTCTTCCTTTTTCAATATTATTGAAGCATTTATCAGGGTTATTG
TCTCATGAGCGGATACATATTTGAATGTATTTAGAAAAATAAACAAATAGGGGTTCCGCGCACATTTCCC
CGAAAAGTGCCACCTGACGTCGACGGATCGGGAGATCTCCCGATCCCCTATGGTGCACTCTCAGTACAAT
CTGCTCTGATGCCGCATAGTTAAGCCAGTATCTGCTCCCTGCTTGTGTGTTGGAGGTCGCTGAGTAGTGC
GCGAGCAAAATTTAAGCTACAACAAGGCAAGGCTTGACCGACAATTGCATGAAGAATCTGCTTAGGGTTA
GGCGTTTTGCGCTGCTTCGCGATGTACGGGCCAGATATACGCGTTGACATTGATTATTGACTAGTTATTA
ATAGTAATCAATTACGGGGTCATTAGTTCATAGCCCATATATGGAGTTCCGCGTTACATAACTTACGGTA
AATGGCCCGCCTGGCTGACCGCCCAACGACCCCCGCCCATTGACGTCAATAATGACGTATGTTCCCATAG
TAACGCCAATAGGGACTTTCCATTGACGTCAATGGGTGGAGTATTTACGGTAAACTGCCCACTTGGCAGT
ACATCAAGTGTATCATATGCCAAGTACGCCCCCTATTGACGTCAATGACGGTAAATGGCCCGCCTGGCAT
TATGCCCAGTACATGACCTTATGGGACTTTCCTACTTGGCAGTACATCTACGTATTAGTCATCGCTATTA
CCATGGTGATGCGGTTTTGGCAGTACATCAATGGGCGTGGATAGCGGTTTGACTCACGGGGATTTCCAAG
TCTCCACCCCATTGACGTCAATGGGAGTTTGTTTTGGCACCAAAATCAACGGGACTTTCCAAAATGTCGT
AACAACTCCGCCCCATTGACGCAAATGGGCGGTAGGCGTGTACGGTGGGAGGTCTATATAAGCAGAGCTC
TCTGGCTAACTAGAGAACCCACTGCTTACTGGCTTATCGAAATTAATACGACTCACTATAGGGAGACCCA
AGCTG
