>Addgene plasmid #49071 | pcDNA3.1 Flag YFP hNKCC1 C630A (NT399) | addgene partial sequence | sequence record 73526 | EGFP-C 5'-CATGGTCCTGCTGGAGTTCGTG-3'
ACGAGCTCTACAAGGGTGACCTGGAGCCGAGGCCCACGGCTCCTAGCTCCGGCGCGCCAGGCCTCGCCGG
AGTCGGCGAAACGCCGAGCGCCGCTGCGCTGGCCGCAGCCAGGGTGGAACTGCCCGGAACCGCTGTGCCC
TCGGTGCCGGAGGATGCTGCGCCCGCGAGCCGGGACGGGGGCGGGGTCCGCGATGAGGGACCAGCCGCCG
CCGGTGACGGCCTGGGCAGACCCTTGGGGCCTACCCCGAGCCAGAGCCGTTTCCAGGTGGACCTCGTTTC
CGAGAACGCAGGGCGGGCTGCTGCTGCGGCGGCGGCGGCTGCTGCGGCCGCCGCCGCTGCTGGTGCCGGG
GCGGGGGCCAAGCAGACTCCTGCCGACGGGGAAGCCAGCGGCGAGAGCGAGCCAGCTAAAGGCAGCGAGG
AAGCCAAAGGCCGCTTCCGCGTTAACTTCGTAGATCCTGCTGCCAGCTCGTCCGCAGAAGATAGCCTGTC
AGATGCCGCCGGGGTCGGAGTCGATGGACCCAACGTGAGCTTCCAGAACGGCGGGGACACGGTACTGAGC
GAGGGCAGCAGCCTCCATTCCGGTGGCGGCGGCGGCTCCGGCCACCACCAGCACTACTATTATGATACCC
ACACCAACACCTACTATCTGCGCACCTTCGGCCACAACACAATGGACGCGGTACCCAGGATCGACCACTA
CCGGCACACAGCCGCGCAGCTCGGCGAGAAGCTGCTCCGGCCTAGCCTGGCCGAGCTGCATGACGAGCTG
GAAAAGGAACCTTTTGAGGATGGCTTTGCAAATGGGGAAGAAAGCACTCCAACACGTGATGCTGTGGTCA
CGTACACGGCCGAAAGTAAAGGAGTCGTGAAGTTTGGCTGGATCA
