>Addgene plasmid #49071 | pcDNA3.1 Flag YFP hNKCC1 C630A (NT399) | addgene partial sequence | sequence record 73554 | BGH-rev 5'-TAGAAGGCACAGTCGAGG-3'
TTATTATGAATAGAAGGTAAGGACACTCTGATGATTCCCACGAACTAGTAGGATTGGTGGTAGATCCTTA
GATAGTGCTTCTAACCATGCCATGTAGAGAGCACTAGAAACGGCACCCTTTCGTGCGACCGGTAAACTCA
TCACAATAATGTTAGCTGTGCTTGAATGTTCCTTTAATAACTCATTTAACCTGATCTGCCGGTATGTCTT
GGTCTTATACAGCTCCAATTCATTATCTGTTATTCGCCAGGGTTCATCTTCTTTCATTTTATCTGCGATA
TCTTGCTCTTTATCATCTTCGTGAAGTCTGTATGGCTCAATGATTTCCTCGAAAGCTATAATGTTTTCTT
TCTTTGGTTTGGTATTGATGTCTCCTAGAACCATGATGTCAGAAAAATCGATTCTGAACTTGCTCAGTAA
AGTAGCCATCGCTCTCCGGTCATGGTCTATTCTGTTTATCTTTCCACCAATGAATACTCTGATCTTACAG
TCTTTCCATTTTTTCTTGGTCGTCAGAAGGTAAGGTATCAATAAGGTCAGACCTCCGTCATCAAAAAGCC
ACCAGACATCAATAGTATTCTTTCCTTGTTTTTTCTGAAACTGTGTACTAGCTTCAAGAAGCTTTTGGTC
AGCTACATTCAAAGGCACAATAGGGCCTTTGGATTCTTTTTTCAACAGTGGTTGAGTTGCAGTCTTGCCA
TCTTCTTCCTCGACTTTATGGGTAATTGGTTTTTCACTGAGGGGTTTCGAAGTATCTAAATCGGACTTTT
TACTATATTCCACACTTACTACGACATCCTTGGTGCCAGGAGATTTCTCTTGTGATGACAATAATTCTTC
TTGTCCCTGCAGGTGACTAATATCCAGACCTTCTTTTAGGCGAATAACCACTACGCCATATTGTATGTCA
AAAGCATCGTGAAATAAGTTTATGTACATATCCACATCCCTCATATCTGCTTGCAACCAATCTTTCTTAA
ATCCA
