>Addgene plasmid #49071 | pcDNA3.1 Flag YFP hNKCC1 C630A (NT399) | addgene partial sequence | sequence record 74197 | hNKCC1-int-R 5'-ATATTTGGCTTGGTCGATGG-3'
TGTGTACGTGTCCACAGATCATCAAACCAACATTTTTTGTGAAATCGTGAACAAGATGAAGTAAGGCCGG
CCGTGAGTTTGGCGCTCCTGTCATAACAAGACACTGTGGCCTAAAGTTTTTCACATGGTCCTCCACGCCA
GAAAGCCTAATACTATGTTGCAGGGCATTGAGGTAAGTCAGGGCTTGTGTAGAGGATCCCCAATTCACAT
CGGGTTTTTTGTAGGTAACATAAATATACAGCCCAAGGACTATCACGTAGGTTAGCAAAGCAGCCCACCA
GTTAATGACGAACATTACTATGCAACAAAGAATTGCTCCAAGAAGTGAGATCCACATATTGTAGTATTTA
AATGCCGGTCGCCATCCTGGGCTTTTTGCCAGTGAAGCATGGAATACTGAAAAATTGATGAGGGCATAGC
TGGCAAGGAAGAAGTTTGAGATAATTGGTGCAATAACATTCAGTTCGGCAATTAAGATGAATCCAAGTGC
AATTAAGAATGTTAAGATGTAGCCACGTAATGGCTCATTATTTTTCCCATAACCTTTAGCAAACATCTGG
AAAGCGGGGTAGATGTTGTCTTTGGCTAGAGCCTGGAATATCTTGGGAGCACTCACTAGGGATGCTAATG
CGGAAGACAGAGTGGCAGAGAATATGCCCGCGGAAATTAGTGGTGTAAATCCTGACACCATACTCATTAC
CTGAAAGTTGTTCATTAGGCCGTAGCTACAAGGACTGGATTCACAAGATGAAAAATCAAAGTTTAATTTG
CAGGCTGCGCTAGTACAGTTTGTTAGCTCTGTTACGATAGTGTCATTAACATTACCAGTGGCATCGCGTA
CGACACAAGAACCTACAGACACGGCAATTCCTACATAAACCAATGTAGTAATTAAAATGG
